>Addgene plasmid #228232 | pGGC018 | addgene full sequence | sequence record 454033 | Addgene NGS Result
GACGAAAGGGCCTCGTGATACGCCTATTTTTATAGGTTAATGTCATGATAATAATGGTTTCTTAGACGTC
AGGTGGCACTTTTCGGGGAAATGTGCGCGGAACCCCTATTTGTTTATTTTTCTAAATACATTCAAATATG
TATCCGCTCATGAGACAATAACCCTGATAAATGCTTCAATAATATTGAAAAAGGAAGAGTATGAGTATTC
AACATTTCCGTGTCGCCCTTATTCCCTTTTTTGCGGCATTTTGCCTTCCTGTTTTTGCTCACCCAGAAAC
GCTGGTGAAAGTAAAAGATGCTGAAGATCAGTTGGGTGCACGAGTGGGTTACATCGAACTGGATCTCAAC
AGCGGTAAGATCCTTGAGAGTTTTCGCCCCGAAGAACGTTTTCCAATGATGAGCACTTTTAAAGTTCTGC
TATGTGGCGCGGTATTATCCCGTATTGACGCCGGGCAAGAGCAACTCGGTCGCCGCATACACTATTCTCA
GAATGACTTGGTTGAGTACTCACCAGTCACAGAAAAGCATCTTACGGATGGCATGACAGTAAGAGAATTA
TGCAGTGCTGCCATAACCATGAGTGATAACACTGCGGCCAACTTACTTCTGACAACGATCGGAGGACCGA
AGGAGCTAACCGCTTTTTTGCACAACATGGGGGATCATGTAACTCGCCTTGATCGTTGGGAACCGGAGCT
GAATGAAGCCATACCAAACGACGAGCGTGACACCACGATGCCTGTAGCAATGGCAACAACGTTGCGCAAA
CTATTAACTGGCGAACTACTTACTCTAGCTTCCCGGCAACAATTAATAGACTGGATGGAGGCGGATAAAG
TTGCAGGACCACTTCTGCGCTCGGCCCTTCCGGCTGGCTGGTTTATTGCTGATAAATCTGGAGCCGGTGA
GCGTGGCTCTCGAGGTATCATTGCAGCACTGGGGCCAGATGGTAAGCCCTCCCGTATCGTAGTTATCTAC
ACGACGGGGAGTCAGGCAACTATGGATGAACGAAATAGACAGATCGCTGAGATAGGTGCCTCACTGATTA
AGCATTGGTAACTGTCAGACCAAGTTTACTCATATATACTTTAGATTGATTTAAAACTTCATTTTTAATT
TAAAAGGATCTAGGTGAAGATCCTTTTTGATAATCTCATGACCAAAATCCCTTAACGTGAGTTTTCGTTC
CACTGAGCGTCAGACCCCGTAGAAAAGATCAAAGGATCTTCTTGAGATCCTTTTTTTCTGCGCGTAATCT
GCTGCTTGCAAACAAAAAAACCACCGCTACCAGCGGTGGTTTGTTTGCCGGATCAAGAGCTACCAACTCT
TTTTCCGAAGGTAACTGGCTTCAGCAGAGCGCAGATACCAAATACTGTTCTTCTAGTGTAGCCGTAGTTA
GGCCACCACTTCAAGAACTCTGTAGCACCGCCTACATACCTCGCTCTGCTAATCCTGTTACCAGTGGCTG
CTGCCAGTGGCGATAAGTCGTGTCTTACCGGGTTGGACTCAAGACGATAGTTACCGGATAAGGCGCAGCG
GTCGGGCTGAACGGGGGGTTCGTGCACACAGCCCAGCTTGGAGCGAACGACCTACACCGAACTGAGATAC
CTACAGCGTGAGCTATGAGAAAGCGCCACGCTTCCCGAAGGGAGAAAGGCGGACAGGTATCCGGTAAGCG
GCAGGGTCGGAACAGGAGAGCGCACGAGGGAGCTTCCAGGGGGAAACGCCTGGTATCTTTATAGTCCTGT
CGGGTTTCGCCACCTCTGACTTGAGCGTCGATTTTTGTGATGCTCGTCAGGGGGGCGGAGCCTATGGAAA
AACGCCAGCAACGCGGCCTTTTTACGGTTCCTGGCCTTTTGCTGGCCTTTTGCTCACATGTTCTTTCCTG
CGTTATCCCCTGATTCTGTGGATAACCGTATTACCGCCTTTGAGTGAGCTGATACCGCTCGCCGCAGCCG
AACGACCGAGCGCAGCGAGTCAGTGAGCGAGGAAGCGGAAGAGCGCCCAATACGCAAACCGCCTCTCCCC
GCGCGTTGGCCGATTCATTAATGCAGCTGGCACGACAGGTTTCCCGACTGGAAAGCGGGCAGTGAGCGCA
ACGCAATTAATGTGAGTTAGCTCACTCATTAGGCACCCCAGGCTTTACACTTTATGCTTCCGGCTCGTAT
GTTGTGTGGAATTGTGAGCGGATAACAATTTCACACGAGCTATTTAGGTGACACTATAGAAGTGAAGCTT
GGTCTCAGGCTCCATGGCTAGTGAAGCTCGAAAAACAAAGAAAAAAATCAAAGGGATTCAGCAAGCCACT
GCAGGAGTCTCACAAGACACTTCGGAAAATCCTAACAAAACAATAGTTCCTGCAGCATTACCACAGCTCA
CCCCTACCTTGGTGTCACTGCTGGAGGTGATTGAACCCGAGGTGTTGTATGCAGGATATGATAGCTCTGT
TCCAGATTCAGCATGGAGAATTATGACCACACTCAACATGTTAGGTGGGCGTCAAGTGATTGCAGCAGTG
AAATGGGCAAAGGCGATACCAGGCTTCAGAAACTTACACCTGGATGACCAAATGACCCTGCTACAGTACT
CATGGATGTTTCTCATGGCATTTGCCCTGGGTTGGAGATCATACAGACAATCAAGTGGAAACCTGCTCTG
CTTTGCTCCTGATCTGATTATTAATGAGCAGAGAATGTCTCTACCCTGCATGTATGACCAATGTAAACAC
ATGCTGTTTGTCTCCTCTGAATTACAAAGATTGCAGGTATCCTATGAAGAGTATCTCTGTATGAAAACCT
TACTGCTTCTCTCCTCAGTTCCTAAGGAAGGTCTGAAGAGCCAAGAGTTATTTGATGAGATTCGAATGAC
TTATATCAAAGAGCTAGGAAAAGCCATCGTCAAAAGGGAAGGGAACTCCAGTCAGAACTGGCAACGGTTT
TACCAACTGACAAAGCTTCTGGACTCCATGCATGAGGTGGTTGAGAATCTCCTTACCTACTGCTTCCAGA
CATTTTTGGATAAGACCATGAGTATTGAATTCCCAGAGATGTTAGCTGAAATCATCACTAATCAGATACC
AAAATATTCAAATGGAAATATCAAAAAGCTTCTGTTTCATCAAAAATCTACTAGCAAACCGGTAACGTTA
TACGACGTCGCTGAATACGCCGGCGTTTCTCATCAAACCGTTTCTAGAGTGGTTAACCAGGCTTCACATG
TTAGCGCTAAAACCCGGGAAAAAGTTGAAGCTGCCATGGCTGAGCTCAACTACATCCCGAACCGTGTTGC
GCAGCAGCTGGCTGGTAAACAAAGCTTGCTGATCGGTGTCGCGACCTCGAGCTTGGCCCTGCACGCGCCG
TCGCAAATTGTCGCGGCGATTAAATCTCGCGCCGATCAACTGGGTGCCAGCGTGGTGGTGTCGATGGTAG
AACGAAGCGGCGTCGAAGCCTGTAAAGCGGCGGTGCACAATCTTCTCGCGCAACGCGTCAGTGGGCTGAT
CATTAACTATCCGCTGGATGACCAGGATGCCATTGCTGTGGAAGCTGCCTGCACTAATGTTCCGGCGTTA
TTTCTTGATGTCTCTGACCAGACACCCATCAACAGTATTATTTTCTCCCATGAAGACGGTACGCGACTGG
GCGTGGAGCATCTGGTCGCATTGGGTCACCAGCAAATCGCGCTGTTAGCGGGCCCATTAAGTTCTGTCTC
GGCGCGTCTGCGTCTGGCTGGCTGGCATAAATATCTCACTCGCAATCAAATTCAGCCGATAGCGGAACGG
GAAGGCGACTGGAGTGCCATGTCCGGTTTTCAACAAACCATGCAAATGCTGAATGAGGGCATCGTTCCCA
CTGCGATGCTGGTTGCCAACGATCAGATGGCGCTGGGCGCAATGCGCGCCATTACCGAGTCCGGGCTGCG
CGTTGGTGCGGATATCTCGGTAGTGGGATACGACGATACCGAAGACAGCTCATGTTATATCCCGCCGTTA
ACCACCATCAAACAGGATTTTCGCCTGCTGGGGCAAACCAGCGTGGACCGCTTGCTGCAACTCTCTCAGG
GCCAGGCGGTGAAGGGCAATCAGCTGTTGCCCGTCTCACTGGTGAAAAGAAAAACCACTAGTGGATCGGA
ATTCGCCAATTTTAATCAAAGTGGGAATATTGCTGATAGCTCATTGTCCTTCACTTTCACTAACAGTAGC
AACGGTCCGAACCTCATAACAACTCAAACAAATTCTCAAGCGCTTTCACAACCAATTGCCTCCTCTAACG
TTCATGATAACTTCATGAATAATGAAATCACGGCTAGTAAAATTGATGATGGTAATAATTCAAAACCACT
GTCACCTGGTTGGACGGACCAAACTGCGTATAACGCGTTTGGAATCACTACAGGGATGTTTAATACCACT
ACAATGGATGATGTATATAACTATCTATTCGATGATGAAGATACCCCACCAAACCCAAAAAAAGAGTCAG
TGAGACCGAATTCTCGCCCTATAGTGAGTCGTATTACCTGGCCGTCGTTTTACAACGTCGTGACTGGGAA
AACCCTGGCGTTACCCAACTTAATCGCCTTGCAGCACATCCCCCTTTCGCCAGCTGGCGTAATAGCGAAG
AGGCCCGCACCGATCGCCCTTCCCAACAGTTGCGCAGCCTGAATGGCGAATGGCGCCTGATGCGGTATTT
TCTCCTTACGCATCTGTGCGGTATTTCACACCGCATATGGTGCACTCTCAGTACAATCTGCTCTGATGCC
GCATAGTTAAGCCAGCCCCGACACCCGCCAACACCCGCTGACGCGCCCTGACGGGCTTGTCTGCTCCCGG
CATCCGCTTACAGACAAGCTGTGACCGTCTCCGGGAGCTGCATGTGTCAGAGGTTTTCACCGTCATCACC
GAAACGCGCGA
Features (pLannotate 1.2.2; 15 found; start..end, strand, type, name):
     96..200     +  promoter       AmpR promoter: bla
    201..1061    +  CDS            AmpR: β-lactamase; bla; confers resistance to ampicillin, carbenicillin, and related antibiotics
   1232..1820    +  rep_origin     ori: high-copy-number ColE1/pMB1/pBR322/pUC origin of replication
   2003..2095    +  CDS            lacI (fragment): lac repressor; lacI; The lac repressor binds to the lac operator to inhibit transcription in E. coli. This inhibition can be relieved by adding lactose or isopropyl-β-D-thiogalactopyranoside (IPTG).
   2108..2129    +  protein_bind   CAP binding site: CAP binding activates transcription in the presence of cAMP. E. coli catabolite activator protein
   2144..2174    +  promoter       lac promoter: promoter for the E. coli lac operon
   2182..2198    +  protein_bind   lac operator: The lac repressor binds to the lac operator to inhibit transcription in E. coli. This inhibition can be relieved by adding lactose or isopropyl-β-D-thiogalactopyranoside (IPTG). lac repressor encoded by lacI
   2212..2230    +  promoter       SP6 promoter: promoter for bacteriophage SP6 RNA polymerase
   2254..3126    +  CDS            Nr3c1 (fragment): GCR_RAT - Also known as Grl. Experimental evidence at protein level: Swiss-Prot protein existence level 1. [Isoform A]: Has transcriptional activation and repression activity. Mediates glucocorticoid-induced apoptosis. Promotes accurate chromosome segregation during mitosis. May act as a tumor suppressor. May play a negative role in adipogenesis through the regulation of lipolytic and antilipogenic gene expression. From Rattus norvegicus (Rat).
   3136..4119    +  CDS            lacI (fragment): LACI_ECOLI - Experimental evidence at protein level: Swiss-Prot protein existence level 1. Repressor of the lactose operon. Binds allolactose as an inducer. From Escherichia coli (strain K12).
   4135..4477    +  CDS            GAL4 activation domain (fragment): activation domain of the GAL4 transcriptional activator; Saccharomyces cerevisiae GAL4 (truncated)
   4498..4516    -  promoter       T7 promoter: promoter for bacteriophage T7 RNA polymerase
   4518..4670    +  CDS            lacZα (fragment): LacZα fragment of β-galactosidase; lacZ fragment
   4676..4775    -  misc_feature   bom (fragment): basis of mobility region from pBR322
   4877..1       -  CDS            rop (fragment) (across the origin): Rop protein, which maintains plasmids at low copy number; rop
