[The description below was written by a language model from this plasmid's Addgene catalogue record and pLannotate feature annotations shown in this document.]
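Description:
pGGC018 is a level 0 entry plasmid of the GreenGate plant cloning system, holding a coding-sequence part in the "C module" position for later Golden Gate assembly into plant transcriptional units. It is built on a pUC19 backbone and is propagated in E. coli as a high-copy plasmid through the ColE1/pUC-type origin, with selection by ampicillin via the β-lactamase gene and its own promoter. Remnants of the pUC cloning region (CAP site, lac promoter and operator, a lacZα fragment) surround the insert, as do SP6 and T7 phage promoters, which mainly serve as sequencing primer sites. Short fragments annotated as bom and rop are backbone leftovers.

The insert is the synthetic chimeric transcription factor GR-LhG4. The feature table shows three consecutive coding segments on the same strand: a fragment of the rat glucocorticoid receptor (Nr3c1), a large portion of the E. coli lac repressor, and a truncated activation domain of yeast GAL4. The lacI–GAL4 fusion constitutes LhG4, an artificial activator that binds lac operator sequences and drives transcription from operator-containing (pOp-type) promoters. Fusing the glucocorticoid receptor portion to it generally makes activity dependent on a glucocorticoid ligand such as dexamethasone. Although the stated purpose mentions only LhG4, both the insert name and the annotation indicate the GR-fused, inducible version.

As expected for a promoterless module, no plant promoter or terminator is recorded; these come from other GreenGate modules during assembly. The part is used to build driver constructs for tissue-specific, chemically inducible transactivation in plants. The record notes that part of the plasmid derives from material made by another laboratory.
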