Addgene plasmid #228232: pGGC018
Purpose: Level 0 for LhG4 (GreenGate C module)
Depositing lab: Alexis Maizel. Depositing organization: Universitaet Heidelberg. Publication: GreenGate 2.0: Backwards compatible addons for assembly of complex transcriptional units and their stacking with GreenGate. Piepers M, Erbstein K, Reyes-Hernandez J, Song C, Tessi T, Petrasiunaite V, Faerber N, Distel K, Maizel A. PLoS One. 2023 Sep 8;18(9):e0290097. doi: 10.1371/journal.pone.0290097. eCollection 2023. PubMed 37682951.
Backbone
  Vector backbone: pUC19
  Vector type: Synthetic Biology
Growth in bacteria
  Bacterial resistance: Ampicillin, 100 μg/mL
  Growth temperature: 37°C
  Growth strain: DH5alpha
  Copy number: High Copy
Gene/Insert
  Gene/Insert name: GR-LhG4
  Species: Synthetic
  Promoter: -
  Cloning method: Golden Gate
  Sequencing primers: 5′ ATTTAGGTGACACTATAGA
Resource information
  A portion of this plasmid was derived from a plasmid made by: Ian Moore Lab
Terms and licenses: Academic/Nonprofit Terms; Industry Terms: Not Available to Industry
How to cite: pGGC018 was a gift from Alexis Maizel (Addgene plasmid # 228232 ; http://n2t.net/addgene:228232 ; RRID:Addgene_228232)
